>Addgene plasmid #248874 | TDP-43_CTD_M322A | addgene full sequence | sequence record 494392 | Addgene NGS Result
TAATACGACTCACTATAGGGGAATTGTGAGCGGATAACAATTCCCCTCTAGAAATAATTTTGTTTAACTT
TTGAAGGAGATATACCATGGGTAGCGACAAGATTCATCACCACCATCATCATGAGAACTTATACTTTCAA
GGCCATATGAACCGCCAACTGGAACGTTCCGGTCGTTTCGGTGGTAATCCGGGTGGTTTCGGCAACCAGG
GTGGCTTTGGCAATTCGCGTGGCGGTGGTGCCGGCTTGGGCAATAACCAAGGTTCCAATATGGGTGGCGG
TATGAACTTTGGTGCCTTCTCCATCAATCCGGCAGCAATGGCGGCTGCACAAGCGGCGCTGCAGTCTAGC
TGGGGTATGATGGGCATGCTGGCGAGCCAGCAGAACCAGTCAGGCCCGAGCGGCAATAATCAGAATCAAG
GTAACATGCAGCGTGAACCGAATCAAGCGTTTGGTAGCGGTAACAATAGCTACAGCGGTAGCAACAGCGG
TGCGGCAATCGGCTGGGGTAGCGCAAGCAATGCGGGCAGCGGTAGCGGTTTCAACGGCGGCTTTGGTAGC
AGCATGGATAGCAAGAGCTCCGGTTGGGGCATGTAACTCGAGCCCCCTAGCATAACCCCTTGGGGCCTCT
AAACGGGTCTTGAGGGGTTTTTTGCCCCTGAGACGCGTCAATCGAGTTCGTACCTAAGGGCGACACCCCC
TAATTAGCCCGGGCGAAAGGCCCAGTCTTTCGACTGAGCCTTTCGTTTTATTTGATGCCTGGCAGTTCCC
TACTCTCGCATGGGGAGTCCCCACACTACCATCGGCGCTACGGCGTTTCACTTCTGAGTTCGGCATGGGG
TCAGGTGGGACCACCGCGCTACTGCCGCCAGGCAAACAAGGGGTGTTATGAGCCATATTCAGGTATAAAT
GGGCTCGCGATAATGTTCAGAATTGGTTAATTGGTTGTAACACTGACCCCTATTTGTTTATTTTTCTAAA
TACATTCAAATATGTATCCGCTCATGAGACAATAACCCTGATAAATGCTTCAATAATATTGAAAAAGGAA
GAATATGAGCCATATTCAACGGGAAACGTCGAGGCCGCGATTAAATTCCAACATGGATGCTGATTTATAT
GGGTATAAATGGGCTCGCGATAATGTCGGGCAATCAGGTGCGACAATCTATCGCTTGTATGGGAAGCCCG
ATGCGCCAGAGTTGTTTCTGAAACATGGCAAAGGTAGCGTTGCCAATGATGTTACAGATGAGATGGTCAG
ACTAAACTGGCTGACGGAATTTATGCCACTTCCGACCATCAAGCATTTTATCCGTACTCCTGATGATGCA
TGGTTACTCACCACTGCGATCCCCGGAAAAACAGCGTTCCAGGTATTAGAAGAATATCCTGATTCAGGTG
AAAATATTGTTGATGCGCTGGCAGTGTTCCTGCGCCGGTTGCACTCGATTCCTGTTTGTAATTGTCCTTT
TAACAGCGATCGCGTATTTCGCCTCGCTCAGGCGCAATCACGAATGAATAACGGTTTGGTTGATGCGAGT
GATTTTGATGACGAGCGTAATGGCTGGCCTGTTGAACAAGTCTGGAAAGAAATGCATAAACTTTTGCCAT
TCTCACCGGATTCAGTCGTCACTCATGGTGATTTCTCACTTGATAACCTTATTTTTGACGAGGGGAAATT
AATAGGTTGTATTGATGTTGGACGAGTCGGAATCGCAGACCGATACCAGGATCTTGCCATCCTATGGAAC
TGCCTCGGTGAGTTTTCTCCTTCATTACAGAAACGGCTTTTTCAAAAATATGGTATTGATAATCCTGATA
TGAATAAATTGCAATTTCATTTGATGCTCGATGAGTTTTTCTAAGCGGCGCGCCATCGAATGGCGCAAAA
CCTTTCGCGGTATGGCATGATAGCGCCCGGAAGAGAGTCAATTCAGGGTGGTGAATATGAAACCAGTAAC
GTTATACGATGTCGCAGAGTATGCCGGTGTCTCTTATCAGACCGTTTCCCGCGTGGTGAACCAGGCCAGC
CACGTTTCTGCGAAAACGCGGGAAAAAGTGGAAGCGGCGATGGCGGAGCTGAATTACATTCCCAACCGCG
TGGCACAACAACTGGCGGGCAAACAGTCGTTGCTGATTGGCGTTGCCACCTCCAGTCTGGCCCTGCACGC
GCCGTCGCAAATTGTCGCGGCGATTAAATCTCGCGCCGATCAACTGGGTGCCAGCGTGGTGGTGTCGATG
GTAGAACGAAGCGGCGTCGAAGCCTGTAAAGCGGCGGTGCACAATCTTCTCGCGCAACGCGTCAGTGGGC
TGATCATTAACTATCCGCTGGATGACCAGGATGCCATTGCTGTGGAAGCTGCCTGCACTAATGTTCCGGC
GTTATTTCTTGATGTCTCTGACCAGACACCCATCAACAGTATTATTTTCTCCCATGAGGACGGTACGCGA
CTGGGCGTGGAGCATCTGGTCGCATTGGGTCACCAGCAAATCGCGCTGTTAGCGGGCCCATTAAGTTCTG
TCTCGGCGCGTCTGCGTCTGGCTGGCTGGCATAAATATCTCACTCGCAATCAAATTCAGCCGATAGCGGA
ACGGGAAGGCGACTGGAGTGCCATGTCCGGTTTTCAACAAACCATGCAAATGCTGAATGAGGGCATCGTT
CCCACTGCGATGCTGGTTGCCAACGATCAGATGGCGCTGGGCGCAATGCGCGCCATTACCGAGTCCGGGC
TGCGCGTTGGTGCGGATATCTCGGTAGTGGGATACGACGATACCGAAGATAGCTCATGTTATATCCCGCC
GTTAACCACCATCAAACAGGATTTTCGCCTGCTGGGGCAAACCAGCGTGGACCGCTTGCTGCAACTCTCT
CAGGGCCAGGCGGTGAAGGGCAATCAGCTGTTGCCAGTCTCACTGGTGAAAAGAAAAACCACCCTGGCGC
CCAATACGCAAACCGCCTCTCCCCGCGCGTTGGCCGATTCATTAATGCAGCTGGCACGACAGGTTTCCCG
ACTGGAAAGCGGGCAGTGACTCATGACCAAAATCCCTTAACGTGAGTTACGCGCGCGTCGTTCCACTGAG
CGTCAGACCCCGTAGAAAAGATCAAAGGATCTTCTTGAGATCCTTTTTTTCTGCGCGTAATCTGCTGCTT
GCAAACAAAAAAACCACCGCTACCAGCGGTGGTTTGTTTGCCGGATCAAGAGCTACCAACTCTTTTTCCG
AAGGTAACTGGCTTCAGCAGAGCGCAGATACCAAATACTGTTCTTCTAGTGTAGCCGTAGTTAGCCCACC
ACTTCAAGAACTCTGTAGCACCGCCTACATACCTCGCTCTGCTAATCCTGTTACCAGTGGCTGCTGCCAG
TGGCGATAAGTCGTGTCTTACCGGGTTGGACTCAAGACGATAGTTACCGGATAAGGCGCAGCGGTCGGGC
TGAACGGGGGGTTCGTGCACACAGCCCAGCTTGGAGCGAACGACCTACACCGAACTGAGATACCTACAGC
GTGAGCTATGAGAAAGCGCCACGCTTCCCGAAGGGAGAAAGGCGGACAGGTATCCGGTAAGCGGCAGGGT
CGGAACAGGAGAGCGCACGAGGGAGCTTCCAGGGGGAAACGCCTGGTATCTTTATAGTCCTGTCGGGTTT
CGCCACCTCTGACTTGAGCGTCGATTTTTGTGATGCTCGTCAGGGGGGCGGAGCCTATGGAAAAACGCCA
GCAACGCGGCCTTTTTACGGTTCCTGGCCTTTTGCTGGCCTTTTGCTCACATGTTCTTTCCTGCGTTATC
CCCTGATTCTGTGGATAACCGTATTACCGCCTTTGAGTGAGCTGATACCGCTCGCCGCAGCCGAACGACC
GAGCGCAGCGAGTCAGTGAGCGAGGAAGCGGAAGGCGAGAGTAGGGAACTGCCAGGCATCAAACTAAGCA
GAAGGCCCCTGACGGATGGCCTTTTTGCGTTTCTACAAACTCTTTCTGTGTTGTAAAACGACGGCCAGTC
TTAAGCTCGGGCCCCCTGGGCGGTTCTGATAACGAGTAATCGTTAATCCGCAAATAACGTAAAAACCCGC
TTCGGCGGGTTTTTTTATGGGGGGAGTTTAGGGAAAGAGCATTTGTCAGAATATTTAAGGGCGCCTGTCA
CTTTGCTTGATATATGAGAATTATTTAACCTTATAAATGAGAAAAAAGCAACGCACTTTAAATAAGATAC
GTTGCTTTTTCGATTGATGAACACCTATAATTAAACTATTCATCTATTATTTATGATTTTTTGTATATAC
AATATTTCTAGTTTGTTAAAGAGAATTAAGAAAATAAATCTCGAAAATAATAAAGGGAAAATCAGTTTTT
GATATCAAAATTATACATGTCAACGATAATACAAAATATAATACAAACTATAAGATGTTATCAGTATTTA
TTATGCATTTAGAATAAATTTTGTGTCGCCCTTCCGCGAAAT
Features (pLannotate 1.2.2; 14 found; start..end, strand, type, name):
      1..19      +  promoter       T7 promoter: promoter for bacteriophage T7 RNA polymerase
     20..44      +  protein_bind   lac operator: The lac repressor binds to the lac operator to inhibit transcription in E. coli. This inhibition can be relieved by adding lactose or isopropyl-β-D-thiogalactopyranoside (IPTG). lac repressor encoded by lacI
     84..593     +  CDS            TARDBP (fragment): TADBP_HUMAN - Also known as TDP43. Experimental evidence at protein level: Swiss-Prot protein existence level 1. RNA-binding protein that is involved in various steps of RNA biogenesis and processing (PubMed:23519609). Preferentially binds, via its two RNA recognition motifs RRM1 and RRM2, to GU-repeats on RNA molecules predominantly localized within long introns and in the 3'UTR of mRNAs (PubMed:23519609, PubMed:24240615, PubMed:24464995). In turn, regulates the splicing of many non-coding and protein-coding RNAs including proteins involved in neuronal survival, as well as mRNAs that encode p
    607..654     +  terminator     T7 terminator: transcription terminator for bacteriophage T7 RNA polymerase
    714..754     -  terminator     rrnB T1 terminator (fragment): transcription terminator T1 from the E. coli rrnB gene
    756..871     -  ncRNA          5S rRNA: Accession: RF00001 - 5S ribosomal RNA
    902..926     +  CDS            KanR (fragment): aminoglycoside phosphotransferase; aph(3')-Ia; confers resistance to kanamycin in bacteria or G418 (Geneticin®) in eukaryotes
    956..1052    +  promoter       AmpR promoter (fragment): bla
   1055..1864    +  CDS            KanR: aminoglycoside phosphotransferase; aph(3')-Ia; confers resistance to kanamycin in bacteria or G418 (Geneticin®) in eukaryotes
   1873..1946    +  promoter       lacI promoter (fragment): lacI
   1947..3026    +  CDS            lacI: LACI_ECOLI - Experimental evidence at protein level: Swiss-Prot protein existence level 1. Repressor of the lactose operon. Binds allolactose as an inducer. From Escherichia coli (strain K12).
   3115..3703    +  rep_origin     ori: high-copy-number ColE1/pMB1/pBR322/pUC origin of replication
   3928..3945    +  terminator     rrnB T2 terminator (fragment): transcription terminator T2 from the E. coli rrnB gene
   3970..3989    -  CDS            lacZα (fragment): LacZα fragment of β-galactosidase; lacZ fragment
