[The description below was written by a language model from this plasmid's Addgene catalogue record and pLannotate feature annotations shown in this document.]
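Description:
TDP-43_CTD_M322A is a 4,452 bp bacterial expression plasmid built on the pJ411 backbone. It produces the C-terminal domain of human TDP-43 (TARDBP) carrying a methionine-to-alanine substitution at residue 322. It replicates from a high-copy ColE1/pUC-type origin and is selected with kanamycin through an aph(3')-Ia (KanR) gene, which the annotation places downstream of an AmpR (bla) promoter fragment. Fragments of the rrnB T1 and T2 terminators flank parts of the backbone and probably insulate the expression cassette from read-through transcription. The short KanR, lacZα and 5S rRNA hits appear to be backbone remnants rather than functional parts.

The expression cassette is a standard T7lac arrangement. A T7 promoter is followed immediately by a lac operator, then the TARDBP fragment open reading frame, and a T7 terminator closes the unit. The plasmid also carries lacI under its own promoter, which supplies the repressor that holds the operator closed until IPTG or lactose is added. Expression therefore requires a host that provides T7 RNA polymerase. The catalogue lists a 447 bp insert with an N-terminal 6xHis tag contributed by the backbone. The annotated coding region is somewhat longer than the insert, which is consistent with extra tag or linker sequence, but the tag is not annotated separately and no protease cleavage site is recorded.

The histidine tag allows affinity purification of the recombinant domain. According to the associated publication title, the construct belongs to work on helix-mediated multimerization of the conserved region of the TDP-43 C-terminal domain, and M322A presumably serves as a point mutant for probing that region.
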