Addgene plasmid #248874: TDP-43_CTD_M322A
Purpose: Expresses 6xHis-tagged C-terminal domain of TDP-43 with M322A.
Depositing lab: Nicolas Fawzi. Depositing organization: Brown University. Publication: Structural details of helix-mediated multimerization of the conserved region of TDP-43 C-terminal domain. Rizuan A, Shenoy J, Mohanty P, Dos Passos PM, Mercado Ortiz JF, Bai L, Viswanathan R, Zaborowksy J, Wang SH, Johnson V, Mamede LD, Titus AR, Ayala YM, Ghirlando R, Mittal J, Fawzi NL. Nat Commun. 2025 Nov 26;16(1):10528. doi: 10.1038/s41467-025-65546-w. PubMed 41298366.
Backbone
  Vector backbone: pJ411
  Backbone size w/o insert (bp): 4005
  Total vector size (bp): 4452
  Vector type: Bacterial Expression
Growth in bacteria
  Bacterial resistance: Kanamycin, 50 μg/mL
  Growth temperature: 37°C
  Growth strain: DH5alpha
  Copy number: High Copy
Gene/Insert
  Gene/Insert name: TDP-43_CTD_M322A
  Species: H. sapiens (human)
  Insert size (bp): 447
  Mutation: changed M322A
  Entrez Gene: TARDBP (a.k.a. ALS10, TDP-43)
  Tag / fusion protein: 6xHis-tags (N terminal on backbone)
Terms and licenses: Academic/Nonprofit Terms; Industry Terms: Not Available to Industry
Depositor comments: Please visit https://doi.org/10.1101/2024.07.05.602258 for bioRxiv preprint.
How to cite: TDP-43_CTD_M322A was a gift from Nicolas Fawzi (Addgene plasmid # 248874 ; http://n2t.net/addgene:248874 ; RRID:Addgene_248874)
